Addgene plasmid #138824: pPD385 VPR-ZF43(RAAA)
Purpose: Constitutive expression of VPR-ZF43(RAAA) under the CMV promoter.
Depositing lab: Joshua Leonard. Depositing organization: Northwestern University. Publication: The COMET toolkit for composing customizable genetic programs in mammalian cells. Donahue PS, Draut JW, Muldoon JJ, Edelstein HI, Bagheri N, Leonard JN. Nat Commun. 2020 Feb 7;11(1):779. doi: 10.1038/s41467-019-14147-5. PubMed 32034124.
Backbone
  Vector backbone: pPD005 pcDNA Golden Gate
  Vector type: Mammalian Expression, Synthetic Biology
Growth in bacteria
  Bacterial resistance: Ampicillin, 100 μg/mL
  Growth temperature: 37°C
  Growth strain: DH5alpha
  Copy number: High Copy
Gene/Insert
  Gene/Insert name: VPR-ZF43(RAAA)
  Species: Synthetic
  Mutation: R15A, R43A, R71A
  Promoter: CMV
  Tag / fusion protein: 3xFlag (N terminal on insert)
  Cloning method: Restriction Enzyme; 5′ cloning site NheI (not destroyed); 3′ cloning site NotI (not destroyed)
  Sequencing primers: 5′ CGCAAATGGGCGGTAGGCGTG; 3′ TAGAAGGCACAGTCGAGG
Terms and licenses: Academic/Nonprofit Terms; Industry Terms: Not Available to Industry
Depositor comments: Leonard Lab plasmid reference number: L1384
How to cite: pPD385 VPR-ZF43(RAAA) was a gift from Joshua Leonard (Addgene plasmid # 138824 ; http://n2t.net/addgene:138824 ; RRID:Addgene_138824)
