[The description below was written by a language model from this plasmid's Addgene catalogue record and pLannotate feature annotations shown in this document.]
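Description:
pPD385 VPR-ZF43(RAAA) is a 6.3 kb mammalian expression plasmid built on pPD005, a pcDNA-derived backbone adapted for Golden Gate assembly, and forms part of the COMET toolkit of synthetic transcription factors and promoters for programming gene expression in mammalian cells. It is propagated in E. coli through a high-copy ColE1/pUC-type origin with ampicillin selection provided by β-lactamase under its own promoter. An f1 phage origin is also present. The backbone retains an SV40 early promoter and SV40 polyadenylation signal, but only a short fragment of a bleomycin-family resistance gene is annotated between them, so the record does not support a functional mammalian selection marker. The construct appears suited mainly to transient transfection.

The payload, placed between NheI and NotI sites, is driven by the human CMV immediate-early enhancer and promoter and terminated by the bovine growth hormone polyadenylation signal, giving constitutive expression. A T7 promoter lies just upstream of the coding region. The open reading frame begins with an N-terminal 3xFLAG tag for detection, followed by the tripartite VPR activation domain, seen in the annotation as VP16-derived repeats, a portion of human RELA (p65) and the Epstein-Barr virus Rta activation domain. Downstream is the synthetic zinc finger DNA-binding domain ZF43, which the automated annotation does not label but which presumably occupies the gap between the Rta domain and the polyadenylation signal. The RAAA designation corresponds to the three arginine-to-alanine substitutions listed (R15A, R43A, R71A). The record does not state their effect, although changes of this kind in zinc finger scaffolds are generally used to tune DNA-binding affinity. The resulting protein serves as a strong, constitutively produced activator for promoters carrying ZF43 binding sites.
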