Features (pLannotate 1.2.2; 23 found; start..end, strand, type, name):
     28..80      -  misc_feature   bom (fragment): basis of mobility region from pBR322
    235..614     +  enhancer       CMV enhancer: human cytomegalovirus immediate early enhancer
    615..818     +  promoter       CMV promoter: human cytomegalovirus (CMV) immediate early promoter
    814..847     +  LTR            5' LTR (truncated) (fragment): truncated 5' long terminal repeat (LTR) from HIV-1
    863..881     +  promoter       T7 promoter: promoter for bacteriophage T7 RNA polymerase
    952..975     +  CDS            3xFLAG (fragment): three tandem FLAG® epitope tags
   1147..1163    +  CDS            VP96 (fragment): 6 tandem repeats of the minimal activation domain of herpes simplex virus VP16 (Cheng et al., 2013)
   1210..1989    +  CDS            RELA (fragment): TF65_HUMAN - Also known as NFKB3. Experimental evidence at protein level: Swiss-Prot protein existence level 1. NF-kappa-B is a pleiotropic transcription factor present in almost all cell types and is the endpoint of a series of signal transduction events that are initiated by a vast array of stimuli related to many biological processes such as inflammation, immunity, differentiation, cell growth, tumorigenesis and apoptosis. NF-kappa-B is a homo- or heterodimeric complex formed by the Rel-like domain- containing proteins RELA/p65, RELB, NFKB1/p105, NFKB1/p50, REL and NFKB2/p52. The heterodime
   2008..2577    +  CDS            Rta AD: transcriptional activation domain from the human herpesvirus 4 (Epstein-Barr virus) replication and transcription activator Rta/BRLF1 (Hardwick et al., 1992; Chavez et al., 2015)
   2940..3051    +  polyA_signal   bGH poly(A) signal: bovine growth hormone polyadenylation signal
   3168..3189    +  promoter       SV40 promoter (fragment): SV40 enhancer and early promoter
   3210..3638    +  rep_origin     f1 ori (sequence partly withheld): f1 bacteriophage origin of replication; arrow indicates direction of (+) strand synthesis
   3643..3665    +  promoter       SV40 promoter (fragment): SV40 enhancer and early promoter
   3666..3857    +  promoter       SV40 promoter: SV40 early promoter
   3884..3982    +  CDS            ble (fragment): BLE_KLEPN - Experimental evidence at protein level: Swiss-Prot protein existence level 1. Binding protein with a strong affinity to the bleomycin family of antibiotics. Binds to CL990; an antimitotic-antibiotic compound. From Klebsiella pneumoniae.
   3977..4098    +  polyA_signal   SV40 poly(A) signal: SV40 polyadenylation signal
   4171..4187    -  protein_bind   lac operator: The lac repressor binds to the lac operator to inhibit transcription in E. coli. This inhibition can be relieved by adding lactose or isopropyl-β-D-thiogalactopyranoside (IPTG). lac repressor encoded by lacI
   4195..4225    -  promoter       lac promoter: promoter for the E. coli lac operon
   4240..4261    -  protein_bind   CAP binding site: CAP binding activates transcription in the presence of cAMP. E. coli catabolite activator protein
   4274..4366    -  CDS            lacI (fragment): lac repressor; lacI; The lac repressor binds to the lac operator to inhibit transcription in E. coli. This inhibition can be relieved by adding lactose or isopropyl-β-D-thiogalactopyranoside (IPTG).
   4549..5137    -  rep_origin     ori: high-copy-number ColE1/pMB1/pBR322/pUC origin of replication
   5308..6168    -  CDS            AmpR: β-lactamase; bla; confers resistance to ampicillin, carbenicillin, and related antibiotics
   6169..6273    -  promoter       AmpR promoter: bla
>Addgene plasmid #138824 | pPD385 VPR-ZF43(RAAA) | addgene full sequence | sequence record 321518 | Addgene NGS Result
GACGGATCGGGAGATCTCCCGATCCCCTATGGTGCACTCTCAGTACAATCTGCTCTGATGCCGCATAGTT
AAGCCAGTATCTGCTCCCTGCTTGTGTGTTGGAGGTCGCTGAGTAGTGCGCGAGCAAAATTTAAGCTACA
ACAAGGCAAGGCTTGACCGACAATTGCATGAAGAATCTGCTTAGGGTTAGGCGTTTTGCGCTGCTTCGCG
ATGTACGGGCCAGATATACGCGTTGACATTGATTATTGACTAGTTATTAATAGTAATCAATTACGGGGTC
ATTAGTTCATAGCCCATATATGGAGTTCCGCGTTACATAACTTACGGTAAATGGCCCGCCTGGCTGACCG
CCCAACGACCCCCGCCCATTGACGTCAATAATGACGTATGTTCCCATAGTAACGCCAATAGGGACTTTCC
ATTGACGTCAATGGGTGGAGTATTTACGGTAAACTGCCCACTTGGCAGTACATCAAGTGTATCATATGCC
AAGTACGCCCCCTATTGACGTCAATGACGGTAAATGGCCCGCCTGGCATTATGCCCAGTACATGACCTTA
TGGGACTTTCCTACTTGGCAGTACATCTACGTATTAGTCATCGCTATTACCATGGTGATGCGGTTTTGGC
AGTACATCAATGGGCGTGGATAGCGGTTTGACTCACGGGGATTTCCAAGTCTCCACCCCATTGACGTCAA
TGGGAGTTTGTTTTGGCACCAAAATCAACGGGACTTTCCAAAATGTCGTAACAACTCCGCCCCATTGACG
CAAATGGGCGGTAGGCGTGTACGGTGGGAGGTCTATATAAGCAGAGCTCTCTGGCTAACTAGAGAACCCA
CTGCTTACTGGCTTATCGAAATTAATACGACTCACTATAGGGAGTCCCAAGCTGGCTAGCGCCACCATGG
ATTATAAGGATCACGATGGCGACTACAAGGACCACGATATTGACTACAAAGACGATGACGATAAAATGGC
TCCTAAGAAAAAGCGCAAAGTCGGTATCCATGGCGTTCCCGGATCAGACGCATTGGACGATTTTGATCTG
GATATGCTGGGAAGTGACGCCCTCGATGATTTTGACCTTGACATGCTTGGTTCGGATGCCCTTGATGACT
TTGACCTCGACATGCTCGGCAGTGACGCCCTTGATGATTTCGACCTGGACATGCTGATTAACTCTAGAAG
TTCCGGATCTGTTGGTAGCCAGTACCTGCCCGACACCGACGACCGGCACCGGATCGAGGAAAAGCGGAAG
CGGACCTACGAGACATTCAAGAGCATCATGAAGAAGTCCCCCTTCAGCGGCCCCACCGACCCTAGACCTC
CACCTAGAAGAATCGCCGTGCCCAGCAGATCCAGCGCCAGCGTGCCAAAACCTGCCCCCCAGCCTTACCC
CTTCACCAGCAGCCTGAGCACCATCAACTACGACGAGTTCCCTACCATGGTGTTCCCCAGCGGCCAGATC
TCTCAGGCCTCTGCTCTGGCTCCAGCCCCTCCTCAGGTGCTGCCTCAGGCTCCTGCTCCTGCACCAGCTC
CAGCCATGGTGTCTGCACTGGCTCAGGCACCAGCACCCGTGCCTGTGCTGGCTCCTGGACCTCCACAGGC
TGTGGCTCCACCAGCCCCTAAACCTACACAGGCCGGCGAGGGCACACTGTCTGAAGCTCTGCTGCAGCTG
CAGTTCGACGACGAGGATCTGGGAGCCCTGCTGGGAAACAGCACCGATCCTGCCGTGTTCACCGACCTGG
CCAGCGTGGACAACAGCGAGTTCCAGCAGCTGCTGAACCAGGGCATCCCTGTGGCCCCTCACACCACCGA
GCCCATGCTGATGGAATACCCCGAGGCCATCACCCGGCTCGTGACAGGCGCTCAGAGGCCTCCTGATCCA
GCTCCTGCCCCTCTGGGAGCACCAGGCCTGCCTAATGGACTGCTGTCTGGCGACGAGGACTTCAGCTCTA
TCGCCGATATGGATTTCTCAGCCTTGCTGGGCTCTGGCAGCGGCAGCCGGGATTCCAGGGAAGGGATGTT
TTTGCCGAAGCCTGAGGCCGGCTCCGCTATTAGTGACGTGTTTGAGGGCCGCGAGGTGTGCCAGCCAAAA
CGAATCCGGCCATTTCATCCTCCAGGAAGTCCATGGGCCAACCGCCCACTCCCCGCCAGCCTCGCACCAA
CACCAACCGGTCCAGTACATGAGCCAGTCGGGTCACTGACCCCGGCACCAGTCCCTCAGCCACTGGATCC
AGCGCCCGCAGTGACTCCCGAGGCCAGTCACCTGTTGGAGGATCCCGATGAAGAGACGAGCCAGGCTGTC
AAAGCCCTTCGGGAGATGGCCGATACTGTGATTCCCCAGAAGGAAGAGGCTGCAATCTGTGGCCAAATGG
ACCTTTCCCATCCGCCCCCAAGGGGCCATCTGGATGAGCTGACAACCACACTTGAGTCCATGACCGAGGA
TCTGAACCTGGACTCACCCCTGACCCCGGAATTGAACGAGATTCTGGATACCTTCCTGAACGACGAGTGC
CTCTTGCATGCCATGCATATCAGCACAGGACTGTCCATCTTCGACACATCTCTGTTTTCTGGTTCTGGTT
CTGGTTCAGGATCCGGTACCGGTGGAGCTAGACCCGGGGAGCGCCCCTTCCAGTGTCGCATTTGCATGGC
GAACTTTTCGCGCCAGGACAGGCTTGACAGGCATACCCGTACTCATACCGGTGAAAAACCGTTTCAGTGT
CGGATCTGTATGGCAAATTTCTCCCAGAAGGAGCACTTGGCGGGGCATCTACGTACGCACACCGGCGAGA
AGCCATTCCAATGCCGAATATGCATGGCCAACTTCAGTCGCCGCGACAACCTGAACCGGCACCTAAAAAC
CCACCTGAGAGGATCTTAAGCGGCCGCTCGAGTCTAGAGGGCCCGTTTAAACCCGCTGATCAGCCTCGAC
TGTGCCTTCTAGTTGCCAGCCATCTGTTGTTTGCCCCTCCCCCGTGCCTTCCTTGACCCTGGAAGGTGCC
ACTCCCACTGTCCTTTCCTAATAAAATGAGGAAATTGCATCGCATTGTCTGAGTAGGTGTCATTCTATTC
TGGGGGGTGGGGTGGGGCAGGACAGCAAGGGGGAGGATTGGGAAGTCAATAGCAGGCATGCTGGGGATGC
GGTGGGCTCTATGGCTTCTGAGGCGGAAAGAACCAGCTGGGGCTCTAGGGGGTATCCCC
[124 nt withheld, positions 3210-3333]
C
[91 nt withheld, positions 3335-3425]
A
[49 nt withheld, positions 3427-3475]
CCTTTGACGTTGGAGTCCACGTTCTTT
[37 nt withheld, positions 3503-3539]
ACCCTATCTCGGTCTATTCTTTTGATTTATAAGGGATTTTGCCGATTTCGGCCTATTGGTTAAAAAATGA
GCTGATTTAACAAAAATTTAACGCGAATTAATTCTGTGGAATGTGTGTCAGTTAGGCTCAATTAGTCAGC
AACCATAGTCCCGCCCCTAACTCCGCCCATCCCGCCCCTAACTCCGCCCAGTTCCGCCCATTCTCCGCCC
CATGGCTGACTAATTTTTTTTATTTATGCAGAGGCCGAGGCCGCCTCTGCCTCTGAGCTATTCCAGAAGT
AGTGAGGAGGCTTTTTTGGAGGCCTAGGCTTTTGCAAAAAGCTCCCGGGAGCTTGTATATCCATTTTCGG
AGGTTGGGCTTCGGAATCGTTTTCCGGGACGCCGGCTGGATGATCCTCCAGCGCGGGGATCTCATGCTGG
AGTTCTTCGCCCACCCCAACTTGTTTATTGCAGCTTATAATGGTTACAAATAAAGCAATAGCATCACAAA
TTTCACAAATAAAGCATTTTTTTCACTGCATTCTAGTTGTGGTTTGTCCAAACTCATCAATGTATCTTAT
CATGTCTGTATACCGTCGACCTCTAGCTAGAGCTTGGCGTAATCATGGTCATAGCTGTTTCCTGTGTGAA
ATTGTTATCCGCTCACAATTCCACACAACATACGAGCCGGAAGCATAAAGTGTAAAGCCTGGGGTGCCTA
ATGAGTGAGCTAACTCACATTAATTGCGTTGCGCTCACTGCCCGCTTTCCAGTCGGGAAACCTGTCGTGC
CAGCTGCATTAATGAATCGGCCAACGCGCGGGGAGAGGCGGTTTGCGTATTGGGCGCTCTTCCGCTTCCT
CGCTCACTGACTCGCTGCGCTCGGTCGTTCGGCTGCGGCGAGCGGTATCAGCTCACTCAAAGGCGGTAAT
ACGGTTATCCACAGAATCAGGGGATAACGCAGGAAAGAACATGTGAGCAAAAGGCCAGCAAAAGGCCAGG
AACCGTAAAAAGGCCGCGTTGCTGGCGTTTTTCCATAGGCTCCGCCCCCCTGACGAGCATCACAAAAATC
GACGCTCAAGTCAGAGGTGGCGAAACCCGACAGGACTATAAAGATACCAGGCGTTTCCCCCTGGAAGCTC
CCTCGTGCGCTCTCCTGTTCCGACCCTGCCGCTTACCGGATACCTGTCCGCCTTTCTCCCTTCGGGAAGC
GTGGCGCTTTCTCATAGCTCACGCTGTAGGTATCTCAGTTCGGTGTAGGTCGTTCGCTCCAAGCTGGGCT
GTGTGCACGAACCCCCCGTTCAGCCCGACCGCTGCGCCTTATCCGGTAACTATCGTCTTGAGTCCAACCC
GGTAAGACACGACTTATCGCCACTGGCAGCAGCCACTGGTAACAGGATTAGCAGAGCGAGGTATGTAGGC
GGTGCTACAGAGTTCTTGAAGTGGTGGCCTAACTACGGCTACACTAGAAGAACAGTATTTGGTATCTGCG
CTCTGCTGAAGCCAGTTACCTTCGGAAAAAGAGTTGGTAGCTCTTGATCCGGCAAACAAACCACCGCTGG
TAGCGGTGGTTTTTTTGTTTGCAAGCAGCAGATTACGCGCAGAAAAAAAGGATCTCAAGAAGATCCTTTG
ATCTTTTCTACGGGGTCTGACGCTCAGTGGAACGAAAACTCACGTTAAGGGATTTTGGTCATGAGATTAT
CAAAAAGGATCTTCACCTAGATCCTTTTAAATTAAAAATGAAGTTTTAAATCAATCTAAAGTATATATGA
GTAAACTTGGTCTGACAGTTACCAATGCTTAATCAGTGAGGCACCTATCTCAGCGATCTGTCTATTTCGT
TCATCCATAGTTGCCTGACTCCCCGTCGTGTAGATAACTACGATACGGGAGGGCTTACCATCTGGCCCCA
GTGCTGCAATGATACCGCGAGATCCACGCTCACCGGCTCCAGATTTATCAGCAATAAACCAGCCAGCCGG
AAGGGCCGAGCGCAGAAGTGGTCCTGCAACTTTATCCGCCTCCATCCAGTCTATTAATTGTTGCCGGGAA
GCTAGAGTAAGTAGTTCGCCAGTTAATAGTTTGCGCAACGTTGTTGCCATTGCTACAGGCATCGTGGTGT
CACGCTCGTCGTTTGGTATGGCTTCATTCAGCTCCGGTTCCCAACGATCAAGGCGAGTTACATGATCCCC
CATGTTGTGCAAAAAAGCGGTTAGCTCCTTCGGTCCTCCGATCGTTGTCAGAAGTAAGTTGGCCGCAGTG
TTATCACTCATGGTTATGGCAGCACTGCATAATTCTCTTACTGTCATGCCATCCGTAAGATGCTTTTCTG
TGACTGGTGAGTACTCAACCAAGTCATTCTGAGAATAGTGTATGCGGCGACCGAGTTGCTCTTGCCCGGC
GTCAATACGGGATAATACCGCGCCACATAGCAGAACTTTAAAAGTGCTCATCATTGGAAAACGTTCTTCG
GGGCGAAAACTCTCAAGGATCTTACCGCTGTTGAGATCCAGTTCGATGTAACCCACTCGTGCACCCAACT
GATCTTCAGCATCTTTTACTTTCACCAGCGTTTCTGGGTGAGCAAAAACAGGAAGGCAAAATGCCGCAAA
AAAGGGAATAAGGGCGACACGGAAATGTTGAATACTCATACTCTTCCTTTTTCAATATTATTGAAGCATT
TATCAGGGTTATTGTCTCATGAGCGGATACATATTTGAATGTATTTAGAAAAATAAACAAATAGGGGTTC
CGCGCACATTTCCCCGAAAAGTGCCACCTGACGTC
