>Addgene plasmid #138824 | pPD385 VPR-ZF43(RAAA) | depositor partial sequence | sequence record 268315 | VPR-ZF43(RAAA) gene
ATGGATTATAAGGATCACGATGGCGACTACAAGGACCACGATATTGACTACAAAGACGATGACGATAAAA
TGGCTCCTAAGAAAAAGCGCAAAGTCGGTATCCATGGCGTTCCCGGATCAGACGCATTGGACGATTTTGA
TCTGGATATGCTGGGAAGTGACGCCCTCGATGATTTTGACCTTGACATGCTTGGTTCGGATGCCCTTGAT
GACTTTGACCTCGACATGCTCGGCAGTGACGCCCTTGATGATTTCGACCTGGACATGCTGATTAACTCTA
GAAGTTCCGGATCTGTTGGTAGCCAGTACCTGCCCGACACCGACGACCGGCACCGGATCGAGGAAAAGCG
GAAGCGGACCTACGAGACATTCAAGAGCATCATGAAGAAGTCCCCCTTCAGCGGCCCCACCGACCCTAGA
CCTCCACCTAGAAGAATCGCCGTGCCCAGCAGATCCAGCGCCAGCGTGCCAAAACCTGCCCCCCAGCCTT
ACCCCTTCACCAGCAGCCTGAGCACCATCAACTACGACGAGTTCCCTACCATGGTGTTCCCCAGCGGCCA
GATCTCTCAGGCCTCTGCTCTGGCTCCAGCCCCTCCTCAGGTGCTGCCTCAGGCTCCTGCTCCTGCACCA
GCTCCAGCCATGGTGTCTGCACTGGCTCAGGCACCAGCACCCGTGCCTGTGCTGGCTCCTGGACCTCCAC
AGGCTGTGGCTCCACCAGCCCCTAAACCTACACAGGCCGGCGAGGGCACACTGTCTGAAGCTCTGCTGCA
GCTGCAGTTCGACGACGAGGATCTGGGAGCCCTGCTGGGAAACAGCACCGATCCTGCCGTGTTCACCGAC
CTGGCCAGCGTGGACAACAGCGAGTTCCAGCAGCTGCTGAACCAGGGCATCCCTGTGGCCCCTCACACCA
CCGAGCCCATGCTGATGGAATACCCCGAGGCCATCACCCGGCTCGTGACAGGCGCTCAGAGGCCTCCTGA
TCCAGCTCCTGCCCCTCTGGGAGCACCAGGCCTGCCTAATGGACTGCTGTCTGGCGACGAGGACTTCAGC
TCTATCGCCGATATGGATTTCTCAGCCTTGCTGGGCTCTGGCAGCGGCAGCCGGGATTCCAGGGAAGGGA
TGTTTTTGCCGAAGCCTGAGGCCGGCTCCGCTATTAGTGACGTGTTTGAGGGCCGCGAGGTGTGCCAGCC
AAAACGAATCCGGCCATTTCATCCTCCAGGAAGTCCATGGGCCAACCGCCCACTCCCCGCCAGCCTCGCA
CCAACACCAACCGGTCCAGTACATGAGCCAGTCGGGTCACTGACCCCGGCACCAGTCCCTCAGCCACTGG
ATCCAGCGCCCGCAGTGACTCCCGAGGCCAGTCACCTGTTGGAGGATCCCGATGAAGAGACGAGCCAGGC
TGTCAAAGCCCTTCGGGAGATGGCCGATACTGTGATTCCCCAGAAGGAAGAGGCTGCAATCTGTGGCCAA
ATGGACCTTTCCCATCCGCCCCCAAGGGGCCATCTGGATGAGCTGACAACCACACTTGAGTCCATGACCG
AGGATCTGAACCTGGACTCACCCCTGACCCCGGAATTGAACGAGATTCTGGATACCTTCCTGAACGACGA
GTGCCTCTTGCATGCCATGCATATCAGCACAGGACTGTCCATCTTCGACACATCTCTGTTTTCTGGTTCT
GGTTCTGGTTCAGGATCCGGTACCGGTGGAGCTAGACCCGGGGAGCGCCCCTTCCAGTGTCGCATTTGCA
TGGCGAACTTTTCGCGCCAGGACAGGCTTGACAGGCATACCCGTACTCATACCGGTGAAAAACCGTTTCA
GTGTCGGATCTGTATGGCAAATTTCTCCCAGAAGGAGCACTTGGCGGGGCATCTACGTACGCACACCGGC
GAGAAGCCATTCCAATGCCGAATATGCATGGCCAACTTCAGTCGCCGCGACAACCTGAACCGGCACCTAA
AAACCCACCTGAGAGGATCTTAA
